Addgene plasmid #171431: pCDNA3.1(+)-hH2A-(GGS)X6-HaloTag C58
Purpose: Expression of hH2A-(GGS)X6-HaloTag C58 in mammalian cells
Depositing lab: Yujie Sun. Publication: TagBiFC technique allows long-term single-molecule tracking of protein-protein interactions in living cells. Shao S, Zhang H, Zeng Y, Li Y, Sun C, Sun Y. Commun Biol. 2021 Mar 19;4(1):378. doi: 10.1038/s42003-021-01896-7. PubMed 33742089.
Backbone
  Vector backbone: pcDNA3.1(+)
  Vector type: Mammalian Expression
Growth in bacteria
  Bacterial resistance: Ampicillin, 100 μg/mL
  Growth temperature: 37°C
  Growth strain: DH5alpha
  Copy number: High Copy
Gene/Insert
  Gene/Insert name: hH2A-(GGS)X6-HaloTag C58
  Species: Synthetic
  Cloning method: Restriction Enzyme; 5′ cloning site Unknown (unknown if destroyed); 3′ cloning site Unknown (unknown if destroyed)
Terms and licenses: Academic/Nonprofit Terms; Industry Terms: Not Available to Industry
How to cite: pCDNA3.1(+)-hH2A-(GGS)X6-HaloTag C58 was a gift from Yujie Sun (Addgene plasmid # 171431 ; http://n2t.net/addgene:171431 ; RRID:Addgene_171431)
