[The description below was written by a language model from this plasmid's Addgene catalogue record and pLannotate feature annotations shown in this document.]
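Description:
pCDNA3.1(+)-hH2A-(GGS)X6-HaloTag C58 is a 6.5 kb mammalian expression plasmid built on the pcDNA3.1(+) backbone. It is propagated in E. coli through a high-copy ColE1/pUC-type origin and selected with ampicillin via the β-lactamase (AmpR) gene and its own promoter. The backbone also carries an f1 phage origin and a neomycin phosphotransferase cassette driven by the SV40 early promoter and ended by an SV40 poly(A) signal, which allows G418 selection of stably transfected mammalian cells. Several short annotated fragments (bom, lacI, ble, a truncated HIV-1 LTR match and a partial SV40 promoter) appear to be backbone remnants or incidental similarity hits rather than functional parts.

The expression cassette uses the human CMV immediate-early enhancer and promoter, followed by a T7 promoter, and is terminated by the bovine growth hormone poly(A) signal. The open reading frame encodes histone H2A; the catalogue names it as human H2A, and the annotation tool's best match to a bovine entry reflects the high conservation of this histone. H2A is joined through a flexible linker of six Gly-Gly-Ser repeats to a portion of HaloTag, which the tool detects as a fragment of the bacterial haloalkane dehalogenase DhaA from which HaloTag was engineered. The "C58" designation and the associated publication on TagBiFC indicate that this is a C-terminal piece of a split HaloTag for bimolecular fluorescence complementation, although the record does not define the split point. In that approach, the fragment reconstitutes a ligand-binding HaloTag only when brought near a complementary fragment fused to an interacting partner. Labelling with bright HaloTag dyes then permits long-term single-molecule tracking of protein-protein interactions, here involving nucleosomal H2A, in living cells.
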