Features (pLannotate 1.2.2; 21 found; start..end, strand, type, name):
     28..80      -  misc_feature   bom (fragment): basis of mobility region from pBR322
    235..614     +  enhancer       CMV enhancer: human cytomegalovirus immediate early enhancer
    615..818     +  promoter       CMV promoter: human cytomegalovirus (CMV) immediate early promoter
    814..847     +  LTR            5' LTR (truncated) (fragment): truncated 5' long terminal repeat (LTR) from HIV-1
    863..881     +  promoter       T7 promoter: promoter for bacteriophage T7 RNA polymerase
    917..1306    +  CDS            H2A1_BOVIN (sequence partly withheld): Experimental evidence at protein level: Swiss-Prot protein existence level 1. Core component of nucleosome. Nucleosomes wrap and compact DNA into chromatin, limiting DNA accessibility to the cellular machineries which require DNA as a template. Histones thereby play a central role in transcription regulation, DNA repair, DNA replication and chromosomal stability. DNA accessibility is regulated via a complex set of post-translational modifications of histones, also called histone code, and nucleosome remodeling. From Bos taurus (Bovine).
   1373..2080    +  CDS            dhaA (fragment): DHAA_PSEPV - Experimental evidence at protein level: Swiss-Prot protein existence level 1. Catalyzes hydrolytic cleavage of carbon-halogen bonds in halogenated aliphatic compounds, leading to the formation of the corresponding primary alcohols, halide ions and protons. Has a broad substrate specificity, as it is able to dehalogenate mono- and di- chlorinated and brominated alkanes (up to at least C10), and the two isomers of 1,3-dichloropropene to 3-chloroallyl alcohol; the highest activity was found with 1,2-dibromoethane, while no activity was observed with the analog 1,2-dichloroethane. Fro
   2133..2357    +  polyA_signal   bGH poly(A) signal: bovine growth hormone polyadenylation signal
   2361..2382    +  promoter       SV40 promoter (fragment): SV40 enhancer and early promoter
   2403..2831    +  rep_origin     f1 ori (sequence partly withheld): f1 bacteriophage origin of replication; arrow indicates direction of (+) strand synthesis
   2845..3174    +  promoter       SV40 promoter: SV40 enhancer and early promoter
   3241..4032    +  CDS            neo: KKA2_KLEPN - Also known as kan, nptII. Experimental evidence at protein level: Swiss-Prot protein existence level 1. Resistance to kanamycin, neomycin, paromomycin, ribostamycin, butirosin and gentamicin B. From Klebsiella pneumoniae.
   4056..4214    +  CDS            ble (fragment): BLE_KLEPN - Experimental evidence at protein level: Swiss-Prot protein existence level 1. Binding protein with a strong affinity to the bleomycin family of antibiotics. Binds to CL990; an antimitotic-antibiotic compound. From Klebsiella pneumoniae.
   4209..4330    +  polyA_signal   SV40 poly(A) signal: SV40 polyadenylation signal
   4403..4419    -  protein_bind   lac operator: The lac repressor binds to the lac operator to inhibit transcription in E. coli. This inhibition can be relieved by adding lactose or isopropyl-β-D-thiogalactopyranoside (IPTG). lac repressor encoded by lacI
   4427..4457    -  promoter       lac promoter: promoter for the E. coli lac operon
   4472..4493    -  protein_bind   CAP binding site: CAP binding activates transcription in the presence of cAMP. E. coli catabolite activator protein
   4506..4598    -  CDS            lacI (fragment): lac repressor; lacI; The lac repressor binds to the lac operator to inhibit transcription in E. coli. This inhibition can be relieved by adding lactose or isopropyl-β-D-thiogalactopyranoside (IPTG).
   4781..5369    -  rep_origin     ori: high-copy-number ColE1/pMB1/pBR322/pUC origin of replication
   5540..6400    -  CDS            AmpR: β-lactamase; bla; confers resistance to ampicillin, carbenicillin, and related antibiotics
   6401..6505    -  promoter       AmpR promoter: bla
>Addgene plasmid #171431 | pCDNA3.1(+)-hH2A-(GGS)X6-HaloTag C58 | addgene full sequence | sequence record 338322 | Addgene NGS Result
GACGGATCGGGAGATCTCCCGATCCCCTATGGTGCACTCTCAGTACAATCTGCTCTGATGCCGCATAGTT
AAGCCAGTATCTGCTCCCTGCTTGTGTGTTGGAGGTCGCTGAGTAGTGCGCGAGCAAAATTTAAGCTACA
ACAAGGCAAGGCTTGACCGACAATTGCATGAAGAATCTGCTTAGGGTTAGGCGTTTTGCGCTGCTTCGCG
ATGTACGGGCCAGATATACGCGTTGACATTGATTATTGACTAGTTATTAATAGTAATCAATTACGGGGTC
ATTAGTTCATAGCCCATATATGGAGTTCCGCGTTACATAACTTACGGTAAATGGCCCGCCTGGCTGACCG
CCCAACGACCCCCGCCCATTGACGTCAATAATGACGTATGTTCCCATAGTAACGCCAATAGGGACTTTCC
ATTGACGTCAATGGGTGGAGTATTTACGGTAAACTGCCCACTTGGCAGTACATCAAGTGTATCATATGCC
AAGTACGCCCCCTATTGACGTCAATGACGGTAAATGGCCCGCCTGGCATTATGCCCAGTACATGACCTTA
TGGGACTTTCCTACTTGGCAGTACATCTACGTATTAGTCATCGCTATTACCATGGTGATGCGGTTTTGGC
AGTACATCAATGGGCGTGGATAGCGGTTTGACTCACGGGGATTTCCAAGTCTCCACCCCATTGACGTCAA
TGGGAGTTTGTTTTGGCACCAAAATCAACGGGACTTTCCAAAATGTCGTAACAACTCCGCCCCATTGACG
CAAATGGGCGGTAGGCGTGTACGGTGGGAGGTCTATATAAGCAGAGCTCTCTGGCTAACTAGAGAACCCA
CTGCTTACTGGCTTATCGAAATTAATACGACTCACTATAGGGAGACCCAAGCTGGCTAGCGTTTAAACTT
AAGCTTATG
[387 nt withheld, positions 920-1306]
GGATCCGGCGGTTCTGGAGGCTCCGGCGGTTCAGGGGGATCGGGCGGCTCAGGCGGCTCTGAATTCACCC
ACCGTTGTATTGCACCGGACCTGATCGGTATGGGCAAGAGTGACAAGCCGGACCTGGGTTATTTCTTCGA
CGACCACGTGCGCTTCATGGATGCATTCATCGAGGCCCTGGGCCTGGAAGAGGTGGTTCTGGTGATCCAT
GATTGGGGCAGCGCCCTGGGCTTTCATTGGGCCAAGCGCAACCCGGAGCGTGTGAAGGGCATCGCCTTCA
TGGAGTTCATCCGCCCTATCCCGACCTGGGATGAGTGGCCGGAATTTGCCCGCGAGACCTTTCAGGCCTT
CCGTACCACAGACGTTGGCCGCAAGCTGATCATCGATCAGAACGTGTTTATCGAGGGCACCCTGCCTATG
GGTGTGGTTCGCCCTCTGACCGAGGTGGAGATGGACCACTACCGCGAGCCGTTCCTGAATCCGGTTGATC
GCGAGCCGCTGTGGCGCTTCCCGAATGAGCTGCCGATCGCCGGCGAACCTGCCAATATCGTGGCCCTGGT
GGAGGAGTACATGGACTGGTTACACCAGAGCCCGGTGCCTAAGCTGCTGTTCTGGGGTACCCCGGGCGTG
CTGATTCCGCCTGCAGAAGCCGCCCGCCTGGCAAAGAGTCTGCCGAATTGCAAGGCCGTGGACATCGGTC
CGGGTCTGAATCTGCTGCAAGAGGACAACCCGGATCTGATCGGTAGTGAGATCGCCCGCTGGCTGAGTAC
ACTGGAGATTAGCGGCTAATCTAGAGGGCCCGTTTAAACCCGCTGATCAGCCTCGACTGTGCCTTCTAGT
TGCCAGCCATCTGTTGTTTGCCCCTCCCCCGTGCCTTCCTTGACCCTGGAAGGTGCCACTCCCACTGTCC
TTTCCTAATAAAATGAGGAAATTGCATCGCATTGTCTGAGTAGGTGTCATTCTATTCTGGGGGGTGGGGT
GGGGCAGGACAGCAAGGGGGAGGATTGGGAAGACAATAGCAGGCATGCTGGGGATGCGGTGGGCTCTATG
GCTTCTGAGGCGGAAAGAACCAGCTGGGGCTCTAGGGGGTATCCCC
[124 nt withheld, positions 2403-2526]
C
[91 nt withheld, positions 2528-2618]
A
[49 nt withheld, positions 2620-2668]
CCTTTGACGTTGGAGTCCACGTTCTTT
[37 nt withheld, positions 2696-2732]
ACCCTATCTCGGTCTATTCTTTTGATTTATAAGGGATTTTGCCGATTTCGGCCTATTGGTTAAAAAATGA
GCTGATTTAACAAAAATTTAACGCGAATTAATTCTGTGGAATGTGTGTCAGTTAGGGTGTGGAAAGTCCC
CAGGCTCCCCAGCAGGCAGAAGTATGCAAAGCATGCATCTCAATTAGTCAGCAACCAGGTGTGGAAAGTC
CCCAGGCTCCCCAGCAGGCAGAAGTATGCAAAGCATGCATCTCAATTAGTCAGCAACCATAGTCCCGCCC
CTAACTCCGCCCATCCCGCCCCTAACTCCGCCCAGTTCCGCCCATTCTCCGCCCCATGGCTGACTAATTT
TTTTTATTTATGCAGAGGCCGAGGCCGCCTCTGCCTCTGAGCTATTCCAGAAGTAGTGAGGAGGCTTTTT
TGGAGGCCTAGGCTTTTGCAAAAAGCTCCCGGGAGCTTGTATATCCATTTTCGGATCTGATCAAGAGACA
GGATGAGGATCGTTTCGCATGATTGAACAAGATGGATTGCACGCAGGTTCTCCGGCCGCTTGGGTGGAGA
GGCTATTCGGCTATGACTGGGCACAACAGACAATCGGCTGCTCTGATGCCGCCGTGTTCCGGCTGTCAGC
GCAGGGGCGCCCGGTTCTTTTTGTCAAGACCGACCTGTCCGGTGCCCTGAATGAACTGCAGGACGAGGCA
GCGCGGCTATCGTGGCTGGCCACGACGGGCGTTCCTTGCGCAGCTGTGCTCGACGTTGTCACTGAAGCGG
GAAGGGACTGGCTGCTATTGGGCGAAGTGCCGGGGCAGGATCTCCTGTCATCTCACCTTGCTCCTGCCGA
GAAAGTATCCATCATGGCTGATGCAATGCGGCGGCTGCATACGCTTGATCCGGCTACCTGCCCATTCGAC
CACCAAGCGAAACATCGCATCGAGCGAGCACGTACTCGGATGGAAGCCGGTCTTGTCGATCAGGATGATC
TGGACGAAGAGCATCAGGGGCTCGCGCCAGCCGAACTGTTCGCCAGGCTCAAGGCGCGCATGCCCGACGG
CGAGGATCTCGTCGTGACCCATGGCGATGCCTGCTTGCCGAATATCATGGTGGAAAATGGCCGCTTTTCT
GGATTCATCGACTGTGGCCGGCTGGGTGTGGCGGACCGCTATCAGGACATAGCGTTGGCTACCCGTGATA
TTGCTGAAGAGCTTGGCGGCGAATGGGCTGACCGCTTCCTCGTGCTTTACGGTATCGCCGCTCCCGATTC
GCAGCGCATCGCCTTCTATCGCCTTCTTGACGAGTTCTTCTGAGCGGGACTCTGGGGTTCGAAATGACCG
ACCAAGCGACGCCCAACCTGCCATCACGAGATTTCGATTCCACCGCCGCCTTCTATGAAAGGTTGGGCTT
CGGAATCGTTTTCCGGGACGCCGGCTGGATGATCCTCCAGCGCGGGGATCTCATGCTGGAGTTCTTCGCC
CACCCCAACTTGTTTATTGCAGCTTATAATGGTTACAAATAAAGCAATAGCATCACAAATTTCACAAATA
AAGCATTTTTTTCACTGCATTCTAGTTGTGGTTTGTCCAAACTCATCAATGTATCTTATCATGTCTGTAT
ACCGTCGACCTCTAGCTAGAGCTTGGCGTAATCATGGTCATAGCTGTTTCCTGTGTGAAATTGTTATCCG
CTCACAATTCCACACAACATACGAGCCGGAAGCATAAAGTGTAAAGCCTGGGGTGCCTAATGAGTGAGCT
AACTCACATTAATTGCGTTGCGCTCACTGCCCGCTTTCCAGTCGGGAAACCTGTCGTGCCAGCTGCATTA
ATGAATCGGCCAACGCGCGGGGAGAGGCGGTTTGCGTATTGGGCGCTCTTCCGCTTCCTCGCTCACTGAC
TCGCTGCGCTCGGTCGTTCGGCTGCGGCGAGCGGTATCAGCTCACTCAAAGGCGGTAATACGGTTATCCA
CAGAATCAGGGGATAACGCAGGAAAGAACATGTGAGCAAAAGGCCAGCAAAAGGCCAGGAACCGTAAAAA
GGCCGCGTTGCTGGCGTTTTTCCATAGGCTCCGCCCCCCTGACGAGCATCACAAAAATCGACGCTCAAGT
CAGAGGTGGCGAAACCCGACAGGACTATAAAGATACCAGGCGTTTCCCCCTGGAAGCTCCCTCGTGCGCT
CTCCTGTTCCGACCCTGCCGCTTACCGGATACCTGTCCGCCTTTCTCCCTTCGGGAAGCGTGGCGCTTTC
TCATAGCTCACGCTGTAGGTATCTCAGTTCGGTGTAGGTCGTTCGCTCCAAGCTGGGCTGTGTGCACGAA
CCCCCCGTTCAGCCCGACCGCTGCGCCTTATCCGGTAACTATCGTCTTGAGTCCAACCCGGTAAGACACG
ACTTATCGCCACTGGCAGCAGCCACTGGTAACAGGATTAGCAGAGCGAGGTATGTAGGCGGTGCTACAGA
GTTCTTGAAGTGGTGGCCTAACTACGGCTACACTAGAAGAACAGTATTTGGTATCTGCGCTCTGCTGAAG
CCAGTTACCTTCGGAAAAAGAGTTGGTAGCTCTTGATCCGGCAAACAAACCACCGCTGGTAGCGGTGGTT
TTTTTGTTTGCAAGCAGCAGATTACGCGCAGAAAAAAAGGATCTCAAGAAGATCCTTTGATCTTTTCTAC
GGGGTCTGACGCTCAGTGGAACGAAAACTCACGTTAAGGGATTTTGGTCATGAGATTATCAAAAAGGATC
TTCACCTAGATCCTTTTAAATTAAAAATGAAGTTTTAAATCAATCTAAAGTATATATGAGTAAACTTGGT
CTGACAGTTACCAATGCTTAATCAGTGAGGCACCTATCTCAGCGATCTGTCTATTTCGTTCATCCATAGT
TGCCTGACTCCCCGTCGTGTAGATAACTACGATACGGGAGGGCTTACCATCTGGCCCCAGTGCTGCAATG
ATACCGCGAGACCCACGCTCACCGGCTCCAGATTTATCAGCAATAAACCAGCCAGCCGGAAGGGCCGAGC
GCAGAAGTGGTCCTGCAACTTTATCCGCCTCCATCCAGTCTATTAATTGTTGCCGGGAAGCTAGAGTAAG
TAGTTCGCCAGTTAATAGTTTGCGCAACGTTGTTGCCATTGCTACAGGCATCGTGGTGTCACGCTCGTCG
TTTGGTATGGCTTCATTCAGCTCCGGTTCCCAACGATCAAGGCGAGTTACATGATCCCCCATGTTGTGCA
AAAAAGCGGTTAGCTCCTTCGGTCCTCCGATCGTTGTCAGAAGTAAGTTGGCCGCAGTGTTATCACTCAT
GGTTATGGCAGCACTGCATAATTCTCTTACTGTCATGCCATCCGTAAGATGCTTTTCTGTGACTGGTGAG
TACTCAACCAAGTCATTCTGAGAATAGTGTATGCGGCGACCGAGTTGCTCTTGCCCGGCGTCAATACGGG
ATAATACCGCGCCACATAGCAGAACTTTAAAAGTGCTCATCATTGGAAAACGTTCTTCGGGGCGAAAACT
CTCAAGGATCTTACCGCTGTTGAGATCCAGTTCGATGTAACCCACTCGTGCACCCAACTGATCTTCAGCA
TCTTTTACTTTCACCAGCGTTTCTGGGTGAGCAAAAACAGGAAGGCAAAATGCCGCAAAAAAGGGAATAA
GGGCGACACGGAAATGTTGAATACTCATACTCTTCCTTTTTCAATATTATTGAAGCATTTATCAGGGTTA
TTGTCTCATGAGCGGATACATATTTGAATGTATTTAGAAAAATAAACAAATAGGGGTTCCGCGCACATTT
CCCCGAAAAGTGCCACCTGACGTC
